>Addgene plasmid #100393 | pCMV_mEm_4GS_LF82_802 | addgene full sequence | sequence record 209729 | Addgene NGS Result
GAGTTCGAGCTTGCATGCCTGCAGGTCGTTACATAACTTACGGTAAATGGCCCGCCTGGCTGACCGCCCA
ACGACCCCCGCCCATTGACGTCAATAATGACGTATGTTCCCATAGTAACGCCAATAGGGACTTTCCATTG
ACGTCAATGGGTGGAGTATTTACGGTAAACTGCCCACTTGGCAGTACATCAAGTGTATCATATGCCAAGT
ACGCCCCCTATTGACGTCAATGACGGTAAATGGCCCGCCTGGCATTATGCCCAGTACATGACCTTATGGG
ACTTTCCTACTTGGCAGTACATCTACGTATTAGTCATCGCTATTACCATGGTGATGCGGTTTTGGCAGTA
CATCAATGGGCGTGGATAGCGGTTTGACTCACGGGGATTTCCAAGTCTCCACCCCATTGACGTCAATGGG
AGTTTGTTTTGGCACCAAAATCAACGGGACTTTCCAAAATGTCGTAACAACTCCGCCCCATTGACGCAAA
TGGGCGGTAGGCGTGTACGGTGGGAGGTCTATATAAGCAGAGCTCGTTTAGTGAACCGTCAGATCGCCTG
GAGACGCCATCCACGCTGTTTTGACCTCCATAGAAGACACCGGGACCGATCCAGCCTCCGGACTCTAGAG
GATCCGGTACTAGAGGAACTGAAAAACCAGAAAGTTAACTGGTAAGTTTAGTCTTTTTGTCTTTTATTTC
AGGTCCCGGATCCGGTGGTGGTGCAAATCAAAGAACTGCTCCTCAGTGGATGTTGCCTTTACTTCTAGGC
CTGTACGGAAGTGTTACTTCTGCTCTAAAAGCTGCGGAATTGTACCCGCGGGCCCACCATGGTGAGCAAG
GGCGAGGAGCTGTTCACCGGGGTGGTGCCCATCCTGGTCGAGCTGGACGGCGACGTAAACGGCCACAAGT
TCAGCGTGTCCGGCGAGGGCGAGGGCGATGCCACCTACGGCAAGCTGACCCTGAAGTTCATCTGCACCAC
CGGCAAGCTGCCCGTGCCCTGGCCCACCCTCGTGACCACCTTGACCTACGGCGTGCAGTGCTTCGCCCGC
TACCCCGACCACATGAAGCAGCACGACTTCTTCAAGTCCGCCATGCCCGAAGGCTACGTCCAGGAGCGCA
CCATCTTCTTCAAGGACGACGGCAACTACAAGACCCGCGCCGAGGTGAAGTTCGAGGGCGACACCCTGGT
GAACCGCATCGAGCTGAAGGGCATCGACTTCAAGGAGGACGGCAACATCCTGGGGCACAAGCTGGAGTAC
AACTACAACAGCCACAAGGTCTATATCACCGCCGACAAGCAGAAGAACGGCATCAAGGTGAACTTCAAGA
CCCGCCACAACATCGAGGACGGCAGCGTGCAGCTCGCCGACCACTACCAGCAGAACACCCCCATCGGCGA
CGGCCCCGTGCTGCTGCCCGACAACCACTACCTGAGCACCCAGTCCAAGCTGAGCAAAGACCCCAACGAG
AAGCGCGATCACATGGTCCTGCTGGAGTTCGTGACCGCCGCCGGGATCACTCTCGGCATGGACGAGCTGT
ACAAGCGAATTGGTGGAGGGGGCGGTTCCGGTGGCGGAGGTTCCCGAATTCGTCGACGGAGATCTGATAT
GCCACTAACAATTTTTCCTGATTATCAAAAGGCTGACCTAACTATGACATTTGACCACGTGGTTGCTTTA
ACTACAGCTCTGGGAGCTGTAATTGCAGCGTTTGCAGCCATGATTTCAGCTCACGCGTCAAAAAAATCTA
CAGAATCAGCTAGGGAGACAATGCGCTCTAATGAGCATATTGCAGAGAATGACCGACGTATTCGACTCCT
AGAAGAACGTATGAAGGTGTGGAATGCTTTTATAGTGCTACGTAACGTTTTTACGGTATGTCATGTGGTG
AACGCGAAGACTCTTGAATCTACTGTTGATGCAATGCAACCAGCGATATTTCTGTTTGATCAGGAGGTTT
CTATTTATCTAAACATATTATCTGCTCAATTAAGATGTCATTTGCAAAAGCATAAGCGGTTACAGAACCC
TGCTGCGATCTTGGGTGTTGATGGATTAGAAAATGAGGCCAGAGAGGAATTGATTCGCCAAAAAGAAGAA
TTAGAGATGGAAATTAACACAAGATTCGACGAGGGGAAACCTATTTTCATAAGGCACATGAGCCTTATGT
GAATCGGTACCCTCGAGAAGCTTGCGGCCGCGGGGATCCAGACATGATAAGATACATTGATGAGTTTGGA
CAAACCACAACTAGAATGCAGTGAAAAAAATGCTTTATTTGTGAAATTTGTGATGCTATTGCTTTATTTG
TAACCATTATAAGCTGCAATAAACAAGTTAACAACAACAATTGCATTCATTTTATGTTTCAGGTTCAGGG
GGAGGTGTGGGAGGTTTTTTCGGATCCTCTAGAGTCGATCTGCAGGCATGCTAGCTTGGCGTAATCATGG
TCATAGCTGTTTCCTGTGTGAAATTGTTATCCGCTCACAATTCCACACAACATACGAGCCGGAAGCATAA
AGTGTAAAGCCTGGGGTGCCTAATGAGTGAGCTAACTCACATTAATTGCGTTGCGCTCACTGCCCGCTTT
CCAGTCGGGAAACCTGTCGTGCCAGCTGCATTAATGAATCGGCCAACGCGCGGGGAGAGGCGGTTTGCGT
ATTGGGCGCTCTTCCGCTTCCTCGCTCACTGACTCGCTGCGCTCGGTCGTTCGGCTGCGGCGAGCGGTAT
CAGCTCACTCAAAGGCGGTAATACGGTTATCCACAGAATCAGGGGATAACGCAGGAAAGAACATGTGAGC
AAAAGGCCAGCAAAAGGCCAGGAACCGTAAAAAGGCCGCGTTGCTGGCGTTTTTCCATAGGCTCCGCCCC
CCTGACGAGCATCACAAAAATCGACGCTCAAGTCAGAGGTGGCGAAACCCGACAGGACTATAAAGATACC
AGGCGTTTCCCCCTGGAAGCTCCCTCGTGCGCTCTCCTGTTCCGACCCTGCCGCTTACCGGATACCTGTC
CGCCTTTCTCCCTTCGGGAAGCGTGGCGCTTTCTCATAGCTCACGCTGTAGGTATCTCAGTTCGGTGTAG
GTCGTTCGCTCCAAGCTGGGCTGTGTGCACGAACCCCCCGTTCAGCCCGACCGCTGCGCCTTATCCGGTA
ACTATCGTCTTGAGTCCAACCCGGTAAGACACGACTTATCGCCACTGGCAGCAGCCACTGGTAACAGGAT
TAGCAGAGCGAGGTATGTAGGCGGTGCTACAGAGTTCTTGAAGTGGTGGCCTAACTACGGCTACACTAGA
AGAACAGTATTTGGTATCTGCGCTCTGCTGAAGCCAGTTACCTTCGGAAAAAGAGTTGGTAGCTCTTGAT
CCGGCAAACAAACCACCGCTGGTAGCGGTGGTTTTTTTGTTTGCAAGCAGCAGATTACGCGCAGAAAAAA
AGGATCTCAAGAAGATCCTTTGATCTTTTCTACGGGGTCTGACGCTCAGTGGAACGAAAACTCACGTTAA
GGGATTTTGGTCATGAGATTATCAAAAAGGATCTTCACCTAGATCCTTTTAAATTAAAAATGAAGTTTTA
AATCAATCTAAAGTATATATGAGTAAACTTGGTCTGACAGTTACCAATGCTTAATCAGTGAGGCACCTAT
CTCAGCGATCTGTCTATTTCGTTCATCCATAGTTGCCTGACTCCCCGTCGTGTAGATAACTACGATACGG
GAGGGCTTACCATCTGGCCCCAGTGCTGCAATGATACCGCGAGACCCACGCTCACCGGCTCCAGATTTAT
CAGCAATAAACCAGCCAGCCGGAAGGGCCGAGCGCAGAAGTGGTCCTGCAACTTTATCCGCCTCCATCCA
GTCTATTAATTGTTGCCGGGAAGCTAGAGTAAGTAGTTCGCCAGTTAATAGTTTGCGCAACGTTGTTGCC
ATTGCTACAGGCATCGTGGTGTCACGCTCGTCGTTTGGTATGGCTTCATTCAGCTCCGGTTCCCAACGAT
CAAGGCGAGTTACATGATCCCCCATGTTGTGCAAAAAAGCGGTTAGCTCCTTCGGTCCTCCGATCGTTGT
CAGAAGTAAGTTGGCCGCAGTGTTATCACTCATGGTTATGGCAGCACTGCATAATTCTCTTACTGTCATG
CCATCCGTAAGATGCTTTTCTGTGACTGGTGAGTACTCAACCAAGTCATTCTGAGAATAGTGTATGCGGC
GACCGAGTTGCTCTTGCCCGGCGTCAATACGGGATAATACCGCGCCACATAGCAGAACTTTAAAAGTGCT
CATCATTGGAAAACGTTCTTCGGGGCGAAAACTCTCAAGGATCTTACCGCTGTTGAGATCCAGTTCGATG
TAACCCACTCGTGCACCCAACTGATCTTCAGCATCTTTTACTTTCACCAGCGTTTCTGGGTGAGCAAAAA
CAGGAAGGCAAAATGCCGCAAAAAAGGGAATAAGGGCGACACGGAAATGTTGAATACTCATACTCTTCCT
TTTTCAATATTATTGAAGCATTTATCAGGGTTATTGTCTCATGAGCGGATACATATTTGAATGTATTTAG
AAAAATAAACAAATAGGGGTTCCGCGCACATTTCCCCGAAAAGTGCCACCTGACGTCTAAGAAACCATTA
TTATCATGACATTAACCTATAAAAATAGGCGTATCACGAGGCCCTTTCGTCTCGCGCGTTTCGGTGATGA
CGGTGAAAACCTCTGACACATGCAGCTCCCGGAGACGGTCACAGCTTGTCTGTAAGCGGATGCCGGGAGC
AGACAAGCCCGTCAGGGCGCGTCAGCGGGTGTTGGCGGGTGTCGGGGCTGGCTTAACTATGCGGCATCAG
AGCAGATTGTACTGAGAGTGCACCATATGCGGTGTGAAATACCGCACAGATGCGTAAGGAGAAAATACCG
CATCAGGCGCCATTCGCCATTCAGGCTGCGCAACTGTTGGGAAGGGCGATCGGTGCGGGCCTCTTCGCTA
TTACGCCAGCTGGCGAAAGGGGGATGTGCTGCAAGGCGATTAAGTTGGGTAACGCCAGGGTTTTCCCAGT
CACGACGTTGTAAAACGACGGCCAGT
Features (pLannotate 1.2.2; 16 found; start..end, strand, type, name):
      8..28      -  misc_feature   MCS (fragment): pUC18/19 multiple cloning site
     27..330     +  enhancer       CMV enhancer: human cytomegalovirus immediate early enhancer
    331..534     +  promoter       CMV promoter: human cytomegalovirus (CMV) immediate early promoter
    672..768     +  intron         SV40 intron: modified SV40 intron with splice donor and acceptor sites
    829..1545    +  CDS            mEmerald: mEmerald is a basic (constitutively fluorescent) green fluorescent protein published in 1998, derived from Aequorea victoria. It is reported to be a very rapidly-maturing monomer with moderate acid sensitivity.
   2205..2339    -  polyA_signal   SV40 poly(A) signal: SV40 polyadenylation signal
   2474..2490    -  protein_bind   lac operator: The lac repressor binds to the lac operator to inhibit transcription in E. coli. This inhibition can be relieved by adding lactose or isopropyl-β-D-thiogalactopyranoside (IPTG). lac repressor encoded by lacI
   2498..2528    -  promoter       lac promoter: promoter for the E. coli lac operon
   2543..2564    -  protein_bind   CAP binding site: CAP binding activates transcription in the presence of cAMP. E. coli catabolite activator protein
   2577..2669    -  CDS            lacI (fragment): lac repressor; lacI; The lac repressor binds to the lac operator to inhibit transcription in E. coli. This inhibition can be relieved by adding lactose or isopropyl-β-D-thiogalactopyranoside (IPTG).
   2852..3440    -  rep_origin     ori: high-copy-number ColE1/pMB1/pBR322/pUC origin of replication
   3611..4471    -  CDS            AmpR: β-lactamase; bla; confers resistance to ampicillin, carbenicillin, and related antibiotics
   4472..4576    -  promoter       AmpR promoter: bla
   4671..4706    +  CDS            rop (fragment): Rop protein, which maintains plasmids at low copy number; rop
   4808..4907    +  misc_feature   bom (fragment): basis of mobility region from pBR322
   4913..2       -  CDS            lacZα (fragment) (across the origin): LacZα fragment of β-galactosidase; lacZ fragment
