[The description below was written by a language model from this plasmid's Addgene catalogue record and pLannotate feature annotations shown in this document.]
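Description:
pCMV_mEm_4GS_LF82_802 is a mammalian expression plasmid, built on a pCMV backbone, that produces the protein encoded by the Escherichia coli LF82_802 coding sequence as a fusion to the green fluorescent protein mEmerald. In bacteria it is maintained as a high-copy plasmid through a ColE1/pUC-type origin of replication and selected with ampicillin via the β-lactamase gene and its own promoter. The backbone also carries leftovers of pUC/pBR322-type cloning vectors: a lac promoter, operator and CAP site, and fragments of lacI, lacZα, rop and bom. These play no evident role in the mammalian expression cassette. No mammalian selection marker is annotated, which is consistent with transient transfection use.

The expression unit starts with the human cytomegalovirus immediate early enhancer and promoter, followed by a modified SV40 intron with splice donor and acceptor sites, an element generally included to improve mRNA processing and expression. The mEmerald open reading frame comes next and sits at the N terminus of the fusion. The "4GS" in the name suggests a glycine-serine linker between the tag and the insert, although the record does not describe it. The 564 bp LF82_802 insert was introduced by ligation-independent cloning. It is not called out in the automated feature table, but the unannotated interval between mEmerald and the SV40 polyadenylation signal is where it would lie. The record does not state the function of LF82_802. The associated work used this type of construct in an imaging screen, expressing bacterial proteins exogenously in HeLa cells to identify candidate effectors by the localisation of the fluorescent fusion and the cellular phenotypes it causes.
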