Addgene plasmid #100393: pCMV_mEm_4GS_LF82_802
Purpose: Mammalian expression of E. coli LF82_802 CDS fused to mEmerald
Depositing lab: Alan Huett. Depositing organization: University of Nottingham. Publication: A multi-phenotypic imaging screen to identify bacterial effectors by exogenous expression in a HeLa cell line. Collins A, Huett A. Sci Data. 2018 May 15;5:180081. doi: 10.1038/sdata.2018.81. PubMed 29762554.
Backbone
  Vector backbone: pCMV
  Backbone size w/o insert (bp): 4502
  Vector type: Mammalian Expression
Growth in bacteria
  Bacterial resistance: Ampicillin, 100 μg/mL
  Growth temperature: 37°C
  Growth strain: XL1 Blue
  Copy number: High Copy
Gene/Insert
  Gene/Insert name: LF82_802
  Insert size (bp): 564
  Promoter: CMV
  Tag / fusion protein: mEmerald (N terminal on backbone)
  Cloning method: Ligation Independent Cloning
  Sequencing primers: 5′ ACTTCTGCTCTAAAAGCTGCGG; 3′ CACTGCATTCTAGTTGTGGTTTGTC
Terms and licenses: Academic/Nonprofit Terms; Industry Terms: Not Available to Industry
How to cite: pCMV_mEm_4GS_LF82_802 was a gift from Alan Huett (Addgene plasmid # 100393 ; http://n2t.net/addgene:100393 ; RRID:Addgene_100393)
