>Addgene plasmid #100393 | pCMV_mEm_4GS_LF82_802 | depositor partial sequence | sequence record 183712 | Sequence across LF82 gene insert region
TTCCGGTGGCGGAGGTTCCCGAATTCGTCGACGGAGATCTGATATGCCACTAACAATTTTTCCTGATTAT
CAAAAGGCTGACCTAACTATGACATTTGACCACGTGGTTGCTTTAACTACAGCTCTGGGAGCTGTAATTG
CAGCGTTTGCAGCCATGATTTCAGCTCACGCGTCAAAAAAATCTACAGAATCAGCTAGGGAGACAATGCG
CTCTAATGAGCATATTGCAGAGAATGACCGACGTATTCGACTCCTAGAAGAACGTATGAAGGTGTGGAAT
GCTTTTATAGTGCTACGTAACGTTTTTACGGTATGTCATGTGGTGAACGCGAAGACTCTTGAATCTACTG
TTGATGCAATGCAACCAGCGATATTTCTGTTTGATCAGGAGGTTTCTATTTATCTAAACATATTATCTGC
TCAATTAAGATGTCATTTGCAAAAGCATAAGCGGTTACAGAACCCTGCTGCGATCTTGGGTGTTGATGGA
TTAGAAAATGAGGCCAGAGAGGAATTGATTCGCCAAAAAGAAGAATTAGAGATGGAAATTAACACAAGAT
TCGACGAGGGGAAACCTATTTTCATAAGGCACATGAGCCTTATGTGAATCGGTACCCTCGAGAAGCTTGC
GGCCGCGGGGATCCAGACATGATAAGATACATTGATGAGTTTGGACAAACCACAACTAGAATGCAGTGAA
AAAAATGCTTTATTTGTGAAATTTGTGATGCTATTGCTTTATTTGTAACCATTATAAGCTGCAATAAACA
AGTTAACAACAACAATTGCATTCATTTTATGTTTCAGTTCACGGGGAGGTGTGGGAGGTTTTTTCGGATC
CTCTAGAGTCGATCTGCAGGCATGCTAGCTTGGCGTAATCATGGTCATAGCTGTTTCCTGTG
